>Addgene plasmid #216988 | pET26b(modified)-F-Sm | addgene full sequence | sequence record 445019 | Addgene NGS Result
TGCCTTACTGGTTAGCAGAATGAATCACCGATACGCGAGCGAACGTGAAGCGACTGCTGCTGCAAAACGT
CTGCGACCTGAGCAACAACATGAATGGTCTTCGGTTTCCGTGTTTCGTAAAGTCTGGAAACGCGGAAGTC
AGCGCCCTGCACCATTATGTTCCGGATCTGCATCGCAGGATGCTGCTGGCTACCCTGTGGAACACCTACA
TCTGTATTAACGAAGCGCTGGCATTGACCCTGAGTGATTTTTCTCTGGTCCCGCCGCATCCATACCGCCA
GTTGTTTACCCTCACAACGTTCCAGTAACCGGGCATGTTCATCATCAGTAACCCGTATCGTGAGCATCCT
CTCTCGTTTCATCGGTATCATTACCCCCATGAACAGAAATCCCCCTTACACGGAGGCATCAGTGACCAAA
CAGGAAAAAACCGCCCTTAACATGGCCCGCTTTATCAGAAGCCAGACATTAACGCTTCTGGAGAAACTCA
ACGAGCTGGACGCGGATGAACAGGCAGACATCTGTGAATCGCTTCACGACCACGCTGATGAGCTTTACCG
CAGCTGCCTCGCGCGTTTCGGTGATGACGGTGAAAACCTCTGACACATGCAGCTCCCGGAGACGGTCACA
GCTTGTCTGTAAGCGGATGCCGGGAGCAGACAAGCCCGTCAGGGCGCGTCAGCGGGTGTTGGCGGGTGTC
GGGGCGCAGCCATGACCCAGTCACGTAGCGATAGCGGAGTGTATACTGGCTTAACTATGCGGCATCAGAG
CAGATTGTACTGAGAGTGCACCATTGCGGTGTGAAATACCGCACAGATGCGTAAGGAGAAAATACCGCAT
CAGGCGCTCTTCCGCTTCCTCGCTCACTGACTCGCTGCGCTCGGTCGTTCGGCTGCGGCGAGCGGTATCA
GCTCACTCAAAGGCGGTAATACGGTTATCCACAGAATCAGGGGATAACGCAGGAAAGAACATGTGAGCAA
AAGGCCAGCAAAAGGCCAGGAACCGTAAAAAGGCCGCGTTGCTGGCGTTTTTCCATACGTTTTTCCATAG
GCTCCGCCCCCCTGACAAGCATCACGAAATCTGACGCTCAAATCAGTGGTGGCGAAACCCGACAGGACTA
TAAAGATACCAGGCGTTTCCCCCTGGCGGCTCCCTCGTGCGCTCTCCTGTTCCTGCCTTTCGGTTTACCG
GTGTCATTCCGCTGTTATGGCCGCGTTTGTCTCATTCCACGCCTGACACTCAGTTCCGGGTAGGCAGTTC
GCTCCAAGCTGGACTGTATGCACGAACCCCCCGTTCAGTCCGACCGCTGCGCCTTATCCGGTAACTATCG
TCTTGAGTCCAACCCGGAAAGACATGCAAAAGCACCACTGGCAGCAGCCACTGGTAATTGATTTAGAGGA
GTTAGTCTTGAAGTCATGCGCCGGTTAAGGCTAAACTGAAAGGACAAGTTTTGGTGACTGCGCTCCTCCA
AGCCAGTTACCTCGGTTCAAAGAGTTGGTAGTTCAGAGAACCTTCGAAAAACCGCCCTGCAAGGCGGTTT
TTCGTTTTCAGAGCAAGAGATTACGCGCAGACCAAAACGATCTCAAGAAGATCCTTTGATCTTTTCTACG
GGGTCTGACGCTCAGTGGAACGAAAACTCACGTTAAGGGATTTTGGTCATGAACAATAAAACTGTCTGCT
TACATAAACAGTAATACAAGGGGTGTTATGAGCCATATTCAACGGGAAACGTCTTGCTCTAGGCCGCGAT
TAAATTCCAACATGGATGCTGATTTATATGGGTATAAATGGGCTCGCGATAATGTCGGGCAATCAGGTGC
GACAATCTATCGATTGTATGGGAAGCCCGATGCGCCAGAGTTGTTTCTGAAACATGGCAAAGGTAGCGTT
GCCAATGATGTTACAGATGAGATGGTCAGACTAAACTGGCTGACGGAATTTATGCCTCTTCCGACCATCA
AGCATTTTATCCGTACTCCTGATGATGCATGGTTACTCACCACTGCGATCCCCGGGAAAACAGCATTCCA
GGTATTAGAAGAATATCCTGATTCAGGTGAAAATATTGTTGATGCGCTGGCAGTGTTCCTGCGCCGGTTG
CATTCGATTCCTGTTTGTAATTGTCCTTTTAACAGCGATCGCGTATTTCGTCTCGCTCAGGCGCAATCAC
GAATGAATAACGGTTTGGTTGATGCGAGTGATTTTGATGACGAGCGTAATGGCTGGCCTGTTGAACAAGT
CTGGAAAGAAATGCATAAACTTTTGCCATTCTCACCGGATTCAGTCGTCACTCATGGTGATTTCTCACTT
GATAACCTTATTTTTGACGAGGGGAAATTAATAGGTTGTATTGATGTTGGACGAGTCGGAATCGCAGACC
GATACCAGGATCTTGCCATCCTATGGAACTGCCTCGGTGAGTTTTCTCCTTCATTACAGAAACGGCTTTT
TCAAAAATATGGTATTGATAATCCTGATATGAATAAATTGCAGTTTCATTTGATGCTCGATGAGTTTTTC
TAAGAATTAATTCATGAGCGGATACATATTTGAATGTATTTAGAAAAATAAACAAATAGGGGTTCCGCGC
ACATTTCCCCGAAAAGTGCCACCTAAATTGTAAGCGTTAATATTTTGTTAAAATTCGCGTTAAATTTTTG
TTAAATCAGCTCATTTTTTAACCAATAGGCCGAAATCGGCAAAATCCCTTATAAATCAAAAGAATAGACC
GAGATAGGGT
[37 nt withheld, positions 2741-2777]
AAAGAACGTGGACTCCAACGTCAAAGG
[49 nt withheld, positions 2805-2853]
T
[91 nt withheld, positions 2855-2945]
G
[124 nt withheld, positions 2947-3070]
CCCATTCGCCAATCCGGATATAGTTCCTCCTTTCAGCAAAAAACCCCTCAAGACCCGTTTAGAGGCCCCA
AGGGGTTATGCTAGTTATTGCTCAGCGGTGGCAGCAGCCAACTCAGCTTCCTTTCGGGCTTTGTTAGCAG
CCGGATCTCAATCTTCTCTCATCCGCCAAAACAGCCTCACAGAATCTCCTCGAACAGCCGGTAGCCGGTC
ACACCGCTCGAGCCTCCACCTCCGCTCCCGCCACCACCTGAACTGCCTTGAGAAACTTTCTCTTCTACTT
TTAGGCGAATGTTCACAAAATTATAAGCAGGCCAAGGACCGCTGTAATGAAAATCGGCTTTGTCTTTCCA
GTTTTCATGCGCTTCATTTACTTTTTCATCAAACTTCGCTTCATCTTCTCGGTTAATTAAGAAAGACGCG
TTTAAAAGCATCGTTTCGCCCGTTGGCTCATTTGCTTTTGCTGCTTCCGCTGCTTCTTCAAGCGGAGAAA
ACACATCTGTCTTGACTTCTTTTTGCAGGGAAGTAAACATCTTTTGAGCCATTCCTCCAAGTTGAATACG
CTCATAATAACCGGCTGCTTCTGATTTTCCTTTTACGGATGCTGATACTTTCTCAAGTTCAGGATTTTCG
TTTACTTTTTTCTCAAGCCATTCTTTTTTCCCAATTACTTTTAAACCGACTTCAATTTTTCCTTTGATCG
CTGGAAACAGCTTTTCAAACTGCGGATAAAGGTTTTCCAAAAGAACTTTTACGTCTTCTTTTGATTTGAA
TACATTCCCAAAGCTGATTGGAATAACCGTATCGTTCTTGTCCATAATCGCTGCTACTGCGTTTTGATGC
ATTAATAAATTTTGGCGATTAGGATGATAAATTTTCATCGGTACTTCAGCTGCTACCATAGCCGCGTCTT
TGTAGCGAATCAAAAATGTTTCAGCTTTTGTTCCTTCTACTTCCACGGCGCCAAATTCTTCGTCTTTATC
CGTTTGAATGGCGCTAAAAATATAAATACCTGTTTCGTTTGTTTCACTCATATGTATATCTCCTTCTTAA
AGTTAAACAAAATTATTTCTAGAGGGGAATTGTTATCCGCTCACAATTCCCCTATAGTGAGTCGTATTAA
TTTCGCGGGATCGAGATCTCGATCCTCTACGCCGGACGCATCGTGGCCGGCATCACCGGCGCCACAGGTG
CGGTTGCTGGCGCCTATATCGCCGACATCACCGATGGGGAAGATCGGGCTCGCCACTTCGGGCTCATGAG
CGCTTGTTTCGGCGTGGGTATGGTGGCAGGCCCCGTGGCCGGGGGACTGTTGGGCGCCATCTCCTTGCAT
GCACCATTCCTTGCGGCGGCGGTGCTCAACGGCCTCAACCTACTACTGGGCTGCTTCCTAATGCAGGAGT
CGCATAAGGGAGAGCGTCGAGATCCCGGACACCATCGAATGGCGCAAAACCTTTCGCGGTATGGCATGAT
AGCGCCCGGAAGAGAGTCAATTCAGGGTGGTGAATGTGAAACCAGTAACGTTATACGATGTCGCAGAGTA
TGCCGGTGTCTCTTATCAGACCGTTTCCCGCGTGGTGAACCAGGCCAGCCACGTTTCTGCGAAAACGCGG
GAAAAAGTGGAAGCGGCGATGGCGGAGCTGAATTACATTCCCAACCGCGTGGCACAACAACTGGCGGGCA
AACAGTCGTTGCTGATTGGCGTTGCCACCTCCAGTCTGGCCCTGCACGCGCCGTCGCAAATTGTCGCGGC
GATTAAATCTCGCGCCGATCAACTGGGTGCCAGCGTGGTGGTGTCGATGGTAGAACGAAGCGGCGTCGAA
GCCTGTAAAGCGGCGGTGCACAATCTTCTCGCGCAACGCGTCAGTGGGCTGATCATTAACTATCCGCTGG
ATGACCAGGATGCCATTGCTGTGGAAGCTGCCTGCACTAATGTTCCGGCGTTATTTCTTGATGTCTCTGA
CCAGACACCCATCAACAGTATTATTTTCTCCCATGAAGACGGTACGCGACTGGGCGTGGAGCATCTGGTC
GCATTGGGTCACCAGCAAATCGCGCTGTTAGCGGGCCCATTAAGTTCTGTCTCGGCGCGTCTGCGTCTGG
CTGGCTGGCATAAATATCTCACTCGCAATCAAATTCAGCCGATAGCGGAACGGGAAGGCGACTGGAGTGC
CATGTCCGGTTTTCAACAAACCATGCAAATGCTGAATGAGGGCATCGTTCCCACTGCGATGCTGGTTGCC
AACGATCAGATGGCGCTGGGCGCAATGCGCGCCATTACCGAGTCCGGGCTGCGCGTTGGTGCGGATATCT
CGGTAGTGGGATACGACGATACCGAAGACAGCTCATGTTATATCCCGCCGTTAACCACCATCAAACAGGA
TTTTCGCCTGCTGGGGCAAACCAGCGTGGACCGCTTGCTGCAACTCTCTCAGGGCCAGGCGGTGAAGGGC
AATCAGCTGTTGCCCGTCTCACTGGTGAAAAGAAAAACCACCCTGGCGCCCAATACGCAAACCGCCTCTC
CCCGCGCGTTGGCCGATTCATTAATGCAGCTGGCACGACAGGTTTCCCGACTGGAAAGCGGGCAGTGAGC
GCAACGCAATTAATGTAAGTTAGCTCACTCATTAGGCACCGGGATCTCGACCGATGCCCTTGAGAGCCTT
CAACCCAGTCAGCTCCTTCCGGTGGGCGCGGGGCATGACTATCGTCGCCGCACTTATGACTGTCTTCTTT
ATCATGCAACTCGTAGGACAGGTGCCGGCAGCGCTCTGGGTCATTTTCGGCGAGGACCGCTTTCGCTGGA
GCGCGACGATGATCGGCCTGTCGCTTGCGGTATTCGGAATCTTGCACGCCCTCGCTCAAGCCTTCGTCAC
TGGTCCCGCCACCAAACGTTTCGGCGAGAAGCAGGCCATTATCGCCGGCATGGCGGCCCCACGGGTGCGC
ATGATCGTGCTCCTGTCGTTGAGGACCCGGCTAGGCTGGCGGGG
Features (pLannotate 1.2.2; 18 found; start..end, strand, type, name):
     15..395     -  CDS            YPB1_ECOLX: Protein predicted: Swiss-Prot protein existence level 4. From Escherichia coli.
    412..603     +  CDS            rop: Rop protein, which maintains plasmids at low copy number; rop
    705..844     +  misc_feature   bom: basis of mobility region from pBR322
    849..982     -  rep_origin     RSF ori (fragment): Plasmids containing the RSF 1030 origin of replication can be propagated in E. coli cells that contain additional plasmids with compatible origins.
   1042..1586    -  rep_origin     p15A ori: Plasmids containing the medium-copy-number p15A origin of replication can be propagated in E. coli cells that contain a second plasmid with the ColE1 origin.
   1708..2523    +  CDS            KanR: aminoglycoside phosphotransferase; aph(3')-Ia; confers resistance to kanamycin in bacteria or G418 (Geneticin®) in eukaryotes
   2532..2589    -  promoter       AmpR promoter (fragment): bla
   2642..3070    -  rep_origin     f1 ori (sequence partly withheld): f1 bacteriophage origin of replication; arrow indicates direction of (+) strand synthesis
   3107..3154    -  terminator     T7 terminator: transcription terminator for bacteriophage T7 RNA polymerase
   3162..3211    -  CDS            SET1 (fragment): solubility-enhancement tag derived from T7 phage gene 10B
   4109..4131    -  RBS            RBS: efficient ribosome binding site from bacteriophage T7 gene 10 (Olins and Rangwala, 1989)
   4146..4170    -  protein_bind   lac operator: The lac repressor binds to the lac operator to inhibit transcription in E. coli. This inhibition can be relieved by adding lactose or isopropyl-β-D-thiogalactopyranoside (IPTG). lac repressor encoded by lacI
   4171..4189    -  promoter       T7 promoter: promoter for bacteriophage T7 RNA polymerase
   4211..4490    +  CDS            TcR (fragment): tetracycline efflux protein; tet; confers resistance to tetracycline
   4498..4575    +  promoter       lacI promoter: lacI
   4576..5658    +  CDS            lacI: lac repressor; lacI; The lac repressor binds to the lac operator to inhibit transcription in E. coli. This inhibition can be relieved by adding lactose or isopropyl-β-D-thiogalactopyranoside (IPTG).
   5671..5692    +  protein_bind   CAP binding site: CAP binding activates transcription in the presence of cAMP. E. coli catabolite activator protein
   5707..5998    +  CDS            TcR (fragment): tetracycline efflux protein; tet; confers resistance to tetracycline
