[The description below was written by a language model from this plasmid's Addgene catalogue record and pLannotate feature annotations shown in this document.]
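Description:
pET26b(modified)-F-Sm is a bacterial expression plasmid of about 6.1 kb, built on a modified pET26b backbone to produce the gas vesicle protein GvpF from Priestia megaterium fused through a synthetic linker to the SmallBiT fragment of split nanoluciferase at its C terminus. The insert was introduced by Gibson assembly. In the annotated sequence the expression cassette has the standard pET layout: a T7 promoter immediately followed by a lac operator, the phage T7 gene 10 ribosome binding site, an unannotated stretch of roughly 900 bp that presumably holds the GvpF-linker-SmallBiT coding region, and a T7 terminator. A plasmid-borne lacI gene with its own promoter supplies repressor, so transcription depends on T7 RNA polymerase in the host and is induced with IPTG. The short "SET1" hit just upstream of the terminator is only a fragment match and may not reflect a functional tag.

Selection is by kanamycin through the aph(3')-Ia gene. The "modified" label seems to relate to the replication region: the feature table identifies a p15A origin, with a small RSF-like fragment next to it, rather than the pBR322-type origin of standard pET26b, alongside rop, the bom site and an f1 origin; this fits the catalogue's low-copy designation. A p15A origin is compatible with ColE1-type plasmids, which would allow co-maintenance with a partner plasmid, although the record does not state this intent. Short tetracycline-resistance fragments are backbone remnants. The construct serves in split-luciferase complementation assays, where luminescence is reconstituted when GvpF-SmallBiT binds a partner carrying the complementary large fragment, as part of a systematic survey of protein-protein interactions in gas vesicle assembly.
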