Addgene plasmid #216988: pET26b(modified)-F-Sm
Purpose: Expression of GvpF-Linker-Small BiT
Depositing lab: George Lu. Depositing organization: Rice University. Publication: Elucidating the assembly of gas vesicles by systematic protein-protein interaction analysis. Iburg M, Anderson AP, Wong VT, Anton ED, He A, Lu GJ. EMBO J. 2024 Oct;43(19):4156-4172. doi: 10.1038/s44318-024-00178-2. Epub 2024 Sep 3. PubMed 39227754.
Backbone
  Vector backbone: pET26b
  Vector type: Bacterial Expression
Growth in bacteria
  Bacterial resistance: Kanamycin, 50 μg/mL
  Growth temperature: 30°C
  Growth strain: DH5alpha
  Copy number: Low Copy
Gene/Insert
  Gene/Insert name: GvpF-Linker-Small BiT
  Species: Synthetic; Priestia megaterium
  Tag / fusion protein: Split Nanoluciferase SmallBiT (C terminal on insert)
  Cloning method: Gibson Cloning
Terms and licenses: Academic/Nonprofit Terms; Industry Terms: Not Available to Industry
Depositor comments: Please visit https://www.biorxiv.org/content/10.1101/2023.07.23.550228v1 for bioRxiv preprint.
How to cite: pET26b(modified)-F-Sm was a gift from George Lu (Addgene plasmid # 216988 ; http://n2t.net/addgene:216988 ; RRID:Addgene_216988)
